Addgene plasmid #165819: pGal4BD 1-147
Purpose: 1-147 AA of GAL4 DNA binding domain, requires assembly with TL2-TL4 linker and TL5 activation domain
Depositing lab: Koen Venken. Depositing organization: Baylor College of Medicine. Publication: Multiplexed drug-based selection and counterselection genetic manipulations in Drosophila. Matinyan N, Karkhanis MS, Gonzalez Y, Jain A, Saltzman A, Malovannaya A, Sarrion-Perdigones A, Dierick HA, Venken KJT. Cell Rep. 2021 Sep 14;36(11):109700. doi: 10.1016/j.celrep.2021.109700. PubMed 34525356.
Backbone
  Vector backbone: pUPD
  Backbone size w/o insert (bp): 3057
  Vector type: Insect Expression
Growth in bacteria
  Bacterial resistance: Ampicillin, 100 μg/mL
  Growth temperature: 37°C
  Growth strain: DH10B
  Copy number: High Copy
Gene/Insert
  Gene/Insert name: Gal4BD 1-147
  Species: Synthetic
  Insert size (bp): 441
  Cloning method: Restriction Enzyme; 5′ cloning site Unknown (unknown if destroyed)
Terms and licenses: Academic/Nonprofit Terms; Industry Terms: Not Available to Industry
Depositor comments: CDS-TL1
How to cite: pGal4BD 1-147 was a gift from Koen Venken (Addgene plasmid # 165819 ; http://n2t.net/addgene:165819 ; RRID:Addgene_165819)
