[The description below was written by a language model from this plasmid's Addgene catalogue record and pLannotate feature annotations shown in this document.]
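Description:
pGal4BD 1-147 is a modular cloning "part" plasmid built on the pUPD domestication backbone, carrying a 441 bp synthetic insert that encodes amino acids 1–147 of the yeast GAL4 transcription factor, i.e. its DNA-binding domain, which recognises the UAS sequence. Although catalogued as an insect expression vector, it does not itself contain a eukaryotic promoter or terminator in the annotated features. The depositor labels it as a CDS-TL1 part, and the stated purpose makes clear that it is only the first piece of a coding sequence, which must be assembled with separate TL2–TL4 linker parts and a TL5 activation-domain part to give a functional chimeric transactivator. The record gives the cloning method only as restriction enzyme based and does not state the cloning sites.

The plasmid is maintained in E. coli through a high-copy ColE1/pUC-type origin and selected with ampicillin via the β-lactamase gene and its native promoter; an f1 origin is also present. The GAL4 fragment sits between T7 and SP6 phage promoters within a lac promoter/operator–lacZα region, an arrangement typical of cloning vectors in which the insert interrupts lacZα and allows blue/white screening. A short annotated match to a hornet peptide just downstream of the insert, along with small lacI and bom fragments, is most likely an incidental similarity hit or backbone remnant rather than a functional element. The associated work concerns drug-based selection and counterselection genetic manipulation in Drosophila, so the assembled product is presumably intended for GAL4/UAS-type binary expression tools in flies.
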