Features (pLannotate 1.2.2; 14 found; start..end, strand, type, name):
    248..405     -  CDS            lacZα (fragment): LacZα fragment of β-galactosidase; lacZ fragment
    408..426     +  promoter       T7 promoter: promoter for bacteriophage T7 RNA polymerase
    505..945     +  CDS            GAL4 (fragment): GAL4_YEAST - Experimental evidence at protein level: Swiss-Prot protein existence level 1. This protein is a positive regulator for the gene expression of the galactose-induced genes such as GAL1, GAL2, GAL7, GAL10, and MEL1 which code for the enzymes used to convert galactose to glucose. It recognizes a 17 base pair sequence in (5'-CGGRNNRCYNYNCNCCG-3') the upstream activating sequence (UAS-G) of these genes. From Saccharomyces cerevisiae (strain ATCC 204508 / S288c) (Baker's yeast).
    974..1036    -  CDS            VESPI_VESMG (fragment): Experimental evidence at protein level: Swiss-Prot protein existence level 1. Shows contractile activity on isolated ileum smooth muscle. From Vespa magnifica (Hornet).
   1048..1066    -  promoter       SP6 promoter: promoter for bacteriophage SP6 RNA polymerase
   1108..1124    -  protein_bind   lac operator: The lac repressor binds to the lac operator to inhibit transcription in E. coli. This inhibition can be relieved by adding lactose or isopropyl-β-D-thiogalactopyranoside (IPTG). lac repressor encoded by lacI
   1132..1162    -  promoter       lac promoter: promoter for the E. coli lac operon
   1177..1198    -  protein_bind   CAP binding site: CAP binding activates transcription in the presence of cAMP. E. coli catabolite activator protein
   1211..1303    -  CDS            lacI (fragment): lac repressor; lacI; The lac repressor binds to the lac operator to inhibit transcription in E. coli. This inhibition can be relieved by adding lactose or isopropyl-β-D-thiogalactopyranoside (IPTG).
   1486..2074    -  rep_origin     ori: high-copy-number ColE1/pMB1/pBR322/pUC origin of replication
   2245..3105    -  CDS            AmpR: β-lactamase; bla; confers resistance to ampicillin, carbenicillin, and related antibiotics
   3106..3210    -  promoter       AmpR promoter: bla
   3237..3287    +  misc_feature   bom (fragment): basis of mobility region from pBR322
   3288..244     -  rep_origin     f1 ori (across the origin) (sequence partly withheld): f1 bacteriophage origin of replication; arrow indicates direction of (+) strand synthesis
>Addgene plasmid #165819 | pGal4BD 1-147 | addgene full sequence | sequence record 335094 | Addgene NGS Result
GCTGGCCCACTACGTGAACCATCACCCT
[91 nt withheld, positions 29-119]
G
[124 nt withheld, positions 121-244]
CCATTCGCCATTCAGGCTGCGCAACTGTTGGGAAGGGCGATCGGTGCGGGCCTCTTCGCTATTACGCCAG
CTGGCGAAAGGGGGATGTGCTGCAAGGCGATTAAGTTGGGTAACGCCAGGGTTTTCCCAGTCACGACGTT
GTAAAACGACGGCCAGTGAATTGTAATACGACTCACTATAGGGCGAATTGGGCCCGACGTCGCATGCTCC
CGGCCGCCATGGCGGCCGCGGGAATTCGATTGGGCGATGAGTGGTCTCGAATGAAGCTGCTGAGTAGTAT
TGAACAAGCGTGTGACATATGCCGACTTAAGAAGCTGAAGTGCAGCAAGGAAAAGCCGAAGTGCGCCAAA
TGTCTTAAGAACAATTGGGAGTGCCGGTACTCGCCAAAGACGAAGCGAAGCCCTTTGACACGCGCTCATT
TGACTGAAGTGGAGAGTCGCCTGGAGCGCCTTGAGCAGTTGTTCCTCCTCATTTTTCCCCGTGAAGACCT
CGACATGATACTGAAGATGGATAGTCTCCAAGATATTAAGGCCCTGCTCACTGGCCTGTTTGTTCAGGAT
AACGTCAACAAGGATGCCGTGACGGACCGCCTTGCCTCGGTGGAGACAGATATGCCACTTACCTTGCGGC
AGCATCGCATCTCGGCTACCAGCAGTAGTGAAGAAAGTTCCAATAAGGGTCAACGGCAACTGACGGTATC
GAGTGCGAGACCACTCATCGCCCAATCACTAGTGAATTCGCGGCCGCCTGCAGGTCGACCATATGGGAGA
GCTCCCAACGCGTTGGATGCATAGCTTGAGTATTCTATAGTGTCACCTAAATAGCTTGGCGTAATCATGG
TCATAGCTGTTTCCTGTGTGAAATTGTTATCCGCTCACAATTCCACACAACATACGAGCCGGAAGCATAA
AGTGTAAAGCCTGGGGTGCCTAATGAGTGAGCTAACTCACATTAATTGCGTTGCGCTCACTGCCCGCTTT
CCAGTCGGGAAACCTGTCGTGCCAGCTGCATTAATGAATCGGCCAACGCGCGGGGAGAGGCGGTTTGCGT
ATTGGGCGCTCTTCCGCTTCCTCGCTCACTGACTCGCTGCGCTCGGTCGTTCGGCTGCGGCGAGCGGTAT
CAGCTCACTCAAAGGCGGTAATACGGTTATCCACAGAATCAGGGGATAACGCAGGAAAGAACATGTGAGC
AAAAGGCCAGCAAAAGGCCAGGAACCGTAAAAAGGCCGCGTTGCTGGCGTTTTTCCATAGGCTCCGCCCC
CCTGACGAGCATCACAAAAATCGACGCTCAAGTCAGAGGTGGCGAAACCCGACAGGACTATAAAGATACC
AGGCGTTTCCCCCTGGAAGCTCCCTCGTGCGCTCTCCTGTTCCGACCCTGCCGCTTACCGGATACCTGTC
CGCCTTTCTCCCTTCGGGAAGCGTGGCGCTTTCTCATAGCTCACGCTGTAGGTATCTCAGTTCGGTGTAG
GTCGTTCGCTCCAAGCTGGGCTGTGTGCACGAACCCCCCGTTCAGCCCGACCGCTGCGCCTTATCCGGTA
ACTATCGTCTTGAGTCCAACCCGGTAAGACACGACTTATCGCCACTGGCAGCAGCCACTGGTAACAGGAT
TAGCAGAGCGAGGTATGTAGGCGGTGCTACAGAGTTCTTGAAGTGGTGGCCTAACTACGGCTACACTAGA
AGAACAGTATTTGGTATCTGCGCTCTGCTGAAGCCAGTTACCTTCGGAAAAAGAGTTGGTAGCTCTTGAT
CCGGCAAACAAACCACCGCTGGTAGCGGTGGTTTTTTTGTTTGCAAGCAGCAGATTACGCGCAGAAAAAA
AGGATCTCAAGAAGATCCTTTGATCTTTTCTACGGGGTCTGACGCTCAGTGGAACGAAAACTCACGTTAA
GGGATTTTGGTCATGAGATTATCAAAAAGGATCTTCACCTAGATCCTTTTAAATTAAAAATGAAGTTTTA
AATCAATCTAAAGTATATATGAGTAAACTTGGTCTGACAGTTACCAATGCTTAATCAGTGAGGCACCTAT
CTCAGCGATCTGTCTATTTCGTTCATCCATAGTTGCCTGACTCCCCGTCGTGTAGATAACTACGATACGG
GAGGGCTTACCATCTGGCCCCAGTGCTGCAATGATACCGCGCGACCCACGCTCACCGGCTCCAGATTTAT
CAGCAATAAACCAGCCAGCCGGAAGGGCCGAGCGCAGAAGTGGTCCTGCAACTTTATCCGCCTCCATCCA
GTCTATTAATTGTTGCCGGGAAGCTAGAGTAAGTAGTTCGCCAGTTAATAGTTTGCGCAACGTTGTTGCC
ATTGCTACAGGCATCGTGGTGTCACGCTCGTCGTTTGGTATGGCTTCATTCAGCTCCGGTTCCCAACGAT
CAAGGCGAGTTACATGATCCCCCATGTTGTGCAAAAAAGCGGTTAGCTCCTTCGGTCCTCCGATCGTTGT
CAGAAGTAAGTTGGCCGCAGTGTTATCACTCATGGTTATGGCAGCACTGCATAATTCTCTTACTGTCATG
CCATCCGTAAGATGCTTTTCTGTGACTGGTGAGTACTCAACCAAGTCATTCTGAGAATAGTGTATGCGGC
GACCGAGTTGCTCTTGCCCGGCGTCAATACGGGATAATACCGCGCCACATAGCAGAACTTTAAAAGTGCT
CATCATTGGAAAACGTTCTTCGGGGCGAAAACTCTCAAGGATCTTACCGCTGTTGAGATCCAGTTCGATG
TAACCCACTCGTGCACCCAACTGATCTTCAGCATCTTTTACTTTCACCAGCGTTTCTGGGTGAGCAAAAA
CAGGAAGGCAAAATGCCGCAAAAAAGGGAATAAGGGCGACACGGAAATGTTGAATACTCATACTCTTCCT
TTTTCAATATTATTGAAGCATTTATCAGGGTTATTGTCTCATGAGCGGATACATATTTGAATGTATTTAG
AAAAATAAACAAATAGGGGTTCCGCGCACATTTCCCCGAAAAGTGCCACCTGATGCGGTGTGAAATACCG
CACAGATGCGTAAGGAGAAAATACCGCATCAGGAAATTGTAAGCGTTAATATTTTGTTAAAATTCGCGTT
AAATTTTTGTTAAATCAGCTCATTTTTTAACCAATAGGCCGAAATCGGCAAAATCCCTTATAAATCAAAA
GAATAGACCGAGATAGGGT
[37 nt withheld, positions 3414-3450]
AAAGAACGTGGACTCCAACGTCAAAGGGCGAAAAACCGTCTATCAGGGC
